>Addgene plasmid #13975 | RCAS(A) cWnt5b (CT#851) | addgene partial sequence | sequence record 20168 | 13975 with RCAS-F
CTATTGGTAATTGTGAATACGCTTTTGTCTGTGTGCTGCAGGAGCTGAGCTGACTCTGCTGGTGGCCTCG
CGTACCACTGTGGCATCGATTCTAGACCACTGTGGCCAGGCGGTAGCTGGGACGTGCAGCCGACCACCAT
GACGGGGCCGAGGCTGGCGCTCGCCGCCGCGCTTCTCTGCAGCTGCACCTCGCCGGTGGCCGACGCCAAC
TCCTGGTGGTCTTTGGCCATGAACCCCATCCAGAGGCCGGAGATGTACATCATCGGCGCGCAGCCCGTGT
GCAGCCAGCTGCCGGGGCTGTCCCCGGGGCAGCGCAAGCTGTGCCAGCTCTACCAGGAGCACATGGTGTT
CATCGGCGAAGGGGCCCGCAGTGCCATCAAGGAGTGCCAGTACCAGTTCCGGCAGCGCAGGTGGAACTGC
AGCACGGTGGACAACACGTCCGTCTTCGGCCGGGTCATGAAAATAGGTAGCCGAGAGACCGCTTTCACCT
ACGCCGTCAGCGCCGCCGGAGTGGTGAACGCCATCAGCCGTGCCTGCCGTGAGGGAGAGCTGTCCAGCTG
TGGCTGCAGCCGCACGGCCCGGCCCAAGGACTTGCCCCGAGACTGGCTGTGGGGCGGCTGCGGGGATAAC
GTGGAGTACGGGTACCGTTTCGCCAAGGAGTTTGTGGATGCCAAGGAGAGGGAGAAGAACTACGTGAGAG
GCTCCGAGGAGCAGGCTCGCATGCTGATGAACCTGCAGAACAACGAGGCTGGGCGCAGGGC
