[The description below was written by a language model from this plasmid's Addgene catalogue record.]
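Description:
RCAS(A) cWnt5b is a replication-competent avian retroviral vector built on the RCASBP(A) backbone (about 11.6 kb without insert) and carrying chicken (Gallus gallus) Wnt5b. RCAS vectors are derived from Rous sarcoma virus: the proviral genome retains the LTRs and the gag, pol and env genes, while the src oncogene is replaced by a unique ClaI cloning site. The "BP" designation refers to the Bryan high-titre polymerase variant of this vector family, and the "(A)" indicates the subgroup A envelope, which restricts infection to cells bearing the matching avian receptor. In bacteria the plasmid is maintained at high copy number under ampicillin selection. No feature table accompanies the record, so the bacterial origin and exact positions of the viral elements are not documented here.

The roughly 1.1 kb Wnt5b insert was placed into the ClaI site, with ClaI retained on both sides. Because the same enzyme flanks the insert, orientation is not enforced by the cloning strategy, and the record does not state it explicitly. No separate internal promoter is listed. In RCAS designs the inserted gene is normally expressed from a spliced message driven by the viral LTR. No tags or reporters are recorded.

After transfection into permissive avian cells, a construct of this kind yields infectious virus that spreads through neighbouring cells, giving sustained misexpression of the transgene in chick embryos or cultured avian cells. The associated publication concerns Wnt signalling during gastrointestinal tract development, consistent with use for ectopic Wnt5b expression in developing chick tissue.
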