Addgene plasmid #13975: RCAS(A) cWnt5b (CT#851)
Depositing lab: Cliff Tabin. Depositing organization: Harvard Medical School. Publication: Wnt signaling during development of the gastrointestinal tract. Theodosiou NA, Tabin CJ. Dev Biol. 2003 Jul 15. 259(2):258-71. 10.1016/S0012-1606(03)00185-4 PubMed 12871700.
Backbone
  Vector backbone: RCASBP(A)
  Backbone size w/o insert (bp): 11600
  Vector type: Retroviral ; avian expression
Growth in bacteria
  Bacterial resistance: Ampicillin, 100 μg/mL
  Growth temperature: 37°C
  Growth strain: DH5alpha
  Copy number: High Copy
Gene/Insert
  Gene/Insert name: Wnt5b
  Species: G. gallus (chicken)
  Insert size (bp): 1100
  Entrez Gene: WNT5B
  Cloning method: Restriction Enzyme; 5′ cloning site ClaI (not destroyed); 3′ cloning site ClaI (not destroyed)
  Sequencing primers: 5′ RCAS-F
Resource information
  A portion of this plasmid was derived from a plasmid made by: C. Hartmann
Terms and licenses: Academic/Nonprofit Terms; Industry Terms: Not Available to Industry
How to cite: RCAS(A) cWnt5b (CT#851) was a gift from Cliff Tabin (Addgene plasmid # 13975 ; http://n2t.net/addgene:13975 ; RRID:Addgene_13975)
